>Addgene plasmid #110594 | pBTK305 | addgene full sequence | sequence record 328053 | Addgene NGS Result
ACGTGCCCGATCAATCATGACCAAAATCCCTTAACGTGAGTTTTCGTTCCACTGAGCGTCAGACCCCGTA
GAAAAGATCAAAGGATCTTCTTGAGATCCTTTTTTTCTGCGCGTAATCTGCTGCTTGCAAACAAAAAAAC
CACCGCTACCAGCGGTGGTTTGTTTGCCGGATCAAGAGCTACCAACTCTTTTTCCGAAGGTAACTGGCTT
CAGCAGAGCGCAGATACCAAATACTGTTCTTCTAGTGTAGCCGTAGTTAGGCCACCACTTCAAGAACTCT
GTAGCACCGCCTACATACCTCGCTCTGCTAATCCTGTTACCAGTGGCTGCTGCCAGTGGCGATAAGTCGT
GTCTTACCGGGTTGGACTCAAGACGATAGTTACCGGATAAGGCGCAGCGGTCGGGCTGAACGGGGGGTTC
GTGCACACAGCCCAGCTTGGAGCGAACGACCTACACCGAACTGAGATACCTACAGCGTGAGCTATGAGAA
AGCGCCACGCTTCCCGAAGGGAGAAAGGCGGACAGGTATCCGGTAAGCGGCAGGGTCGGAACAGGAGAGC
GCACGAGGGAGCTTCCAGGGGGAAACGCCTGGTATCTTTATAGTCCTGTCGGGTTTCGCCACCTCTGACT
TGAGCGTCGATTTTTGTGATGCTCGTCAGGGGGGCGGAGCCTATGGAAAAACGCCAGCAACGCGGCCTTT
TTACGGTTCCTGGCCTTTTGCTGGCCTTTTGCTCACATGTTCTTTCCTGCGTTATCCCCTGATTCTGTGG
ATAACCGTAGTCGGTCTCAATCCTAACTAGCATAACCCCTTGGGGCCTCTAAACGGGTCTTGAGGGGTTT
TTTGCTGGCTGTGAGACCAGACCAATAAAAAACGCCCGGCGGCAACCGAGCGTTCTGAACAAATCCAGAT
GGAGTTCTGAGGTCATTACTGGATCTATCAACAGGAGTCCAAGCGAGCTCGATATCAAATTACGCCCCGC
CCTGCCACTCATCGCAGTACTGTTGTAATTCATTAAGCATTCTGCCGACATGGAAGCCATCACAAACGGC
ATGATGAACCTGAATCGCCAGCGGCATCAGCACCTTGTCGCCTTGCGTATAATATTTGCCCATGGTGAAA
ACGGGGGCGAAGAAGTTGTCCATATTGGCCACGTTTAAATCAAAACTGGTGAAACTCACCCAGGGATTGG
CTGAAACGAAAAACATATTCTCAATAAACCCTTTAGGGAAATAGGCCAGGTTTTCACCGTAACACGCCAC
ATCTTGCGAATATATGTGTAGAAACTGCCGGAAATCGTCGTGGTATTCACTCCAGAGCGATGAAAACGTT
TCAGTTTGCTCATGGAAAACGGTGTAACAAGGGTGAACACTATCCCATATCACCAGCTCACCGTCTTTCA
TTGCCATACGAAATTCCGGATGAGCATTCATCAGGCGGGCAAGAATGTGAATAAAGGCCGGATAAAACTT
GTGCTTATTTTTCTTTACGGTCTTTAAAAAGGCCGTAATATCCAGCTGAACGGTCTGGTTATAGGTACAT
TGAGCAACTGACTGAAATGCCTCAAAATGTTCTTTACGATGCCATTGGGATATATCAACGGTGGTATATC
CAGTGATTTTTTTCTCCATTTTAGCTTCCTTAGCTCCTGAAAATCTCGATAACTCAAAAAATACGCCCGG
TAGTGATCTTATTTCATTATGGTGAAAGTTGGAACCTCTT
Features (pLannotate 1.2.2; 5 found; start..end, strand, type, name):
     91..679     +  rep_origin     ori: high-copy-number ColE1/pMB1/pBR322/pUC origin of replication
    797..844     +  terminator     T7 terminator: transcription terminator for bacteriophage T7 RNA polymerase
    865..899     -  terminator     lambda t0 terminator: minimal transcription terminator from phage lambda (Scholtissek and Grosse, 1987)
    973..1629    -  CDS            cat: CAT_ECOLX - Experimental evidence at protein level: Swiss-Prot protein existence level 1. This enzyme is an effector of chloramphenicol resistance in bacteria. From Escherichia coli. This protein is used as a marker in many commonly used cloning vectors, such as pACYC184.
   1630..7       -  promoter       cat promoter (across the origin): promoter of the E. coli cat gene encoding chloramphenicol acetyltransferase
