[The description below was written by a language model from this plasmid's Addgene catalogue record and pLannotate feature annotations shown in this document.]
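Description:
pBTK305 is a small part plasmid (about 1.7 kb) from the Bee Microbiome Toolkit (BTK), a modular Golden Gate assembly system designed for building broad-host-range plasmids to engineer bee gut bacteria. It is a storage vector rather than an expression construct: it holds a single standardized part, a "Type 4" terminator, which in this case is the bacteriophage T7 transcription terminator. The plasmid is maintained in E. coli on a ColE1-type origin of replication and selected with chloramphenicol through a cat (chloramphenicol acetyltransferase) gene driven by its native cat promoter. A minimal phage lambda t0 terminator lies downstream of the cat cassette, oriented the same way as cat, where it would be expected to stop marker transcription from reading into the part region. The catalogue lists the plasmid as low copy, whereas the automated annotation labels the origin as the high-copy ColE1/pMB1/pUC family; the record does not resolve this difference.

The annotated features account for the whole functional content: origin, T7 terminator part, lambda t0 terminator and resistance cassette. There is no promoter, coding sequence or reporter associated with the part itself. The Type IIS restriction sites and overhangs that would release the terminator during Golden Gate assembly are not annotated in the feature table, although the stated purpose implies them. The insert is recorded as synthetic and was introduced by Gibson cloning. In use, pBTK305 would be combined with other toolkit part types in an assembly reaction, placing the T7 terminator at the Type 4 position.
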