Addgene plasmid #110594: pBTK305
Purpose: BTK Type 4 terminator for golden gate assembly
Depositing lab: Jeffrey Barrick. Depositing organization: University of Texas at Austin. Publication: Genetic Engineering of Bee Gut Microbiome Bacteria with a Toolkit for Modular Assembly of Broad-Host-Range Plasmids. Leonard SP, Perutka J, Powell JE, Geng P, Richhart DD, Byrom M, Kar S, Davies BW, Ellington AD, Moran NA, Barrick JE. ACS Synth Biol. 2018 May 18;7(5):1279-1290. doi: 10.1021/acssynbio.7b00399. Epub 2018 Apr 13. PubMed 29608282.
Backbone
  Vector backbone: ColE1
  Vector type: Synthetic Biology
Growth in bacteria
  Bacterial resistance: Chloramphenicol, 12.5 μg/mL
  Growth temperature: 37°C
  Growth strain: DH5alpha
  Copy number: Low Copy
Gene/Insert
  Gene/Insert name: T7 terminator
  Species: Synthetic
  Cloning method: Gibson Cloning
Terms and licenses: Academic/Nonprofit Terms; Industry Terms
How to cite: pBTK305 was a gift from Jeffrey Barrick (Addgene plasmid # 110594 ; http://n2t.net/addgene:110594 ; RRID:Addgene_110594)
